>Addgene plasmid #70662 | lentiCRISPR - CTRL sgRNA | addgene full sequence | sequence record 162511 | Addgene Assembled Sequence
TTAATGTAGTCTTATGCAATACTCTTGTAGTCTTGCAACATGGTAACGATGAGTTAGCAACATGCCTTAC
AAGGAGAGAAAAAGCACCGTGCATGCCGATTGGTGGAAGTAAGGTGGTACGATCGTGCCTTATTAGGAAG
GCAACAGACGGGTCTGACATGGATTGGACGAACCACTGAATTGCCGCATTGCAGAGATATTGTATTTAAG
TGCCTAGCTCGATACATAAACGGGTCTCTCTGGTTAGACCAGATCTGAGCCTGGGAGCTCTCTGGCTAAC
TAGGGAACCCACTGCTTAAGCCTCAATAAAGCTTGCCTTGAGTGCTTCAAGTAGTGTGTGCCCGTCTGTT
GTGTGACTCTGGTAACTAGAGATCCCTCAGACCCTTTTAGTCAGTGTGGAAAATCTCTAGCAGTGGCGCC
CGAACAGGGACTTGAAAGCGAAAGGGAAACCAGAGGAGCTCTCTCGACGCAGGACTCGGCTTGCTGAAGC
GCGCACGGCAAGAGGCGAGGGGCGGCGACTGGTGAGTACGCCAAAAATTTTGACTAGCGGAGGCTAGAAG
GAGAGAGATGGGTGCGAGAGCGTCAGTATTAAGCGGGGGAGAATTAGATCGCGATGGGAAAAAATTCGGT
TAAGGCCAGGGGGAAAGAAAAAATATAAATTAAAACATATAGTATGGGCAAGCAGGGAGCTAGAACGATT
CGCAGTTAATCCTGGCCTGTTAGAAACATCAGAAGGCTGTAGACAAATACTGGGACAGCTACAACCATCC
CTTCAGACAGGATCAGAAGAACTTAGATCATTATATAATACAGTAGCAACCCTCTATTGTGTGCATCAAA
GGATAGAGATAAAAGACACCAAGGAAGCTTTAGACAAGATAGAGGAAGAGCAAAACAAAAGTAAGACCAC
CGCACAGCAAGCGGCCGCTGATCTTCAGACCTGGAGGAGGAGATATGAGGGACAATTGGAGAAGTGAATT
ATATAAATATAAAGTAGTAAAAATTGAACCATTAGGAGTAGCACCCACCAAGGCAAAGAGAAGAGTGGTG
CAGAGAGAAAAAAGAGCAGTGGGAATAGGAGCTTTGTTCCTTGGGTTCTTGGGAGCAGCAGGAAGCACTA
TGGGCGCAGCGTCAATGACGCTGACGGTACAGGCCAGACAATTATTGTCTGGTATAGTGCAGCAGCAGAA
CAATTTGCTGAGGGCTATTGAGGCGCAACAGCATCTGTTGCAACTCACAGTCTGGGGCATCAAGCAGCTC
CAGGCAAGAATCCTGGCTGTGGAAAGATACCTAAAGGATCAACAGCTCCTGGGGATTTGGGGTTGCTCTG
GAAAACTCATTTGCACCACTGCTGTGCCTTGGAATGCTAGTTGGAGTAATAAATCTCTGGAACAGATTTG
GAATCACACGACCTGGATGGAGTGGGACAGAGAAATTAACAATTACACAAGCTTAATACACTCCTTAATT
GAAGAATCGCAAAACCAGCAAGAAAAGAATGAACAAGAATTATTGGAATTAGATAAATGGGCAAGTTTGT
GGAATTGGTTTAACATAACAAATTGGCTGTGGTATATAAAATTATTCATAATGATAGTAGGAGGCTTGGT
AGGTTTAAGAATAGTTTTTGCTGTACTTTCTATAGTGAATAGAGTTAGGCAGGGATATTCACCATTATCG
TTTCAGACCCACCTCCCAACCCCGAGGGGACCCAGAGAGGGCCTATTTCCCATGATTCCTTCATATTTGC
ATATACGATACAAGGCTGTTAGAGAGATAATTAGAATTAATTTGACTGTAAACACAAAGATATTAGTACA
AAATACGTGACGTAGAAAGTAATAATTTCTTGGGTAGTTTGCAGTTTTAAAATTATGTTTTAAAATGGAC
TATCATATGCTTACCGTAACTTGAAAGTATTTCGATTTCTTGGCTTTATATATCTTGTGGAAAGGACGAA
ACACCGAACCTACGGGCTACGATACGGTTTTAGAGCTAGAAATAGCAAGTTAAAATAAGGCTAGTCCGTT
ATCAACTTGAAAAAGTGGCACCGAGTCGGTGCTTTTTTGAATTCTAGATCTTGAGACAAATGGCAGTATT
CATCCACAATTTTAAAAGAAAAGGGGGGATTGGGGGGTACAGTGCAGGGGAAAGAATAGTAGACATAATA
GCAACAGACATACAAACTAAAGAATTACAAAAACAAATTACAAAAATTCAAAATTTTCGGGTTTATTACA
GGGACAGCAGAGATCCACTTTGGCGCCGGCTCGAGTGGCTCCGGTGCCCGTCAGTGGGCAGAGCGCACAT
CGCCCACAGTCCCCGAGAAGTTGGGGGGAGGGGTCGGCAATTGAACCGGTGCCTAGAGAAGGTGGCGCGG
GGTAAACTGGGAAAGTGATGTCGTGTACTGGCTCCGCCTTTTTCCCGAGGGTGGGGGAGAACCGTATATA
AGTGCAGTAGTCGCCGTGAACGTTCTTTTTCGCAACGGGTTTGCCGCCAGAACACAGGTGTCGTGACGCG
GGATCCGCCACCATGGATTACAAAGACGATGACGATAAGATGGCCCCAAAGAAGAAGCGGAAGGTCGGTA
TCCACGGAGTCCCAGCAGCCGACAAGAAGTACAGCATCGGCCTGGACATCGGCACCAACTCTGTGGGCTG
GGCCGTGATCACCGACGAGTACAAGGTGCCCAGCAAGAAATTCAAGGTGCTGGGCAACACCGACCGGCAC
AGCATCAAGAAGAACCTGATCGGAGCCCTGCTGTTCGACAGCGGCGAAACAGCCGAGGCCACCCGGCTGA
AGAGAACCGCCAGAAGAAGATACACCAGACGGAAGAACCGGATCTGCTATCTGCAAGAGATCTTCAGCAA
CGAGATGGCCAAGGTGGACGACAGCTTCTTCCACAGACTGGAAGAGTCCTTCCTGGTGGAAGAGGATAAG
AAGCACGAGCGGCACCCCATCTTCGGCAACATCGTGGACGAGGTGGCCTACCACGAGAAGTACCCCACCA
TCTACCACCTGAGAAAGAAACTGGTGGACAGCACCGACAAGGCCGACCTGCGGCTGATCTATCTGGCCCT
GGCCCACATGATCAAGTTCCGGGGCCACTTCCTGATCGAGGGCGACCTGAACCCCGACAACAGCGACGTG
GACAAGCTGTTCATCCAGCTGGTGCAGACCTACAACCAGCTGTTCGAGGAAAACCCCATCAACGCCAGCG
GCGTGGACGCCAAGGCCATCCTGTCTGCCAGACTGAGCAAGAGCAGACGGCTGGAAAATCTGATCGCCCA
GCTGCCCGGCGAGAAGAAGAATGGCCTGTTCGGAAACCTGATTGCCCTGAGCCTGGGCCTGACCCCCAAC
TTCAAGAGCAACTTCGACCTGGCCGAGGATGCCAAACTGCAGCTGAGCAAGGACACCTACGACGACGACC
TGGACAACCTGCTGGCCCAGATCGGCGACCAGTACGCCGACCTGTTTCTGGCCGCCAAGAACCTGTCCGA
CGCCATCCTGCTGAGCGACATCCTGAGAGTGAACACCGAGATCACCAAGGCCCCCCTGAGCGCCTCTATG
ATCAAGAGATACGACGAGCACCACCAGGACCTGACCCTGCTGAAAGCTCTCGTGCGGCAGCAGCTGCCTG
AGAAGTACAAAGAGATTTTCTTCGACCAGAGCAAGAACGGCTACGCCGGCTACATTGACGGCGGAGCCAG
CCAGGAAGAGTTCTACAAGTTCATCAAGCCCATCCTGGAAAAGATGGACGGCACCGAGGAACTGCTCGTG
AAGCTGAACAGAGAGGACCTGCTGCGGAAGCAGCGGACCTTCGACAACGGCAGCATCCCCCACCAGATCC
ACCTGGGAGAGCTGCACGCCATTCTGCGGCGGCAGGAAGATTTTTACCCATTCCTGAAGGACAACCGGGA
AAAGATCGAGAAGATCCTGACCTTCCGCATCCCCTACTACGTGGGCCCTCTGGCCAGGGGAAACAGCAGA
TTCGCCTGGATGACCAGAAAGAGCGAGGAAACCATCACCCCCTGGAACTTCGAGGAAGTGGTGGACAAGG
GCGCTTCCGCCCAGAGCTTCATCGAGCGGATGACCAACTTCGATAAGAACCTGCCCAACGAGAAGGTGCT
GCCCAAGCACAGCCTGCTGTACGAGTACTTCACCGTGTATAACGAGCTGACCAAAGTGAAATACGTGACC
GAGGGAATGAGAAAGCCCGCCTTCCTGAGCGGCGAGCAGAAAAAGGCCATCGTGGACCTGCTGTTCAAGA
CCAACCGGAAAGTGACCGTGAAGCAGCTGAAAGAGGACTACTTCAAGAAAATCGAGTGCTTCGACTCCGT
GGAAATCTCCGGCGTGGAAGATCGGTTCAACGCCTCCCTGGGCACATACCACGATCTGCTGAAAATTATC
AAGGACAAGGACTTCCTGGACAATGAGGAAAACGAGGACATTCTGGAAGATATCGTGCTGACCCTGACAC
TGTTTGAGGACAGAGAGATGATCGAGGAACGGCTGAAAACCTATGCCCACCTGTTCGACGACAAAGTGAT
GAAGCAGCTGAAGCGGCGGAGATACACCGGCTGGGGCAGGCTGAGCCGGAAGCTGATCAACGGCATCCGG
GACAAGCAGTCCGGCAAGACAATCCTGGATTTCCTGAAGTCCGACGGCTTCGCCAACAGAAACTTCATGC
AGCTGATCCACGACGACAGCCTGACCTTTAAAGAGGACATCCAGAAAGCCCAGGTGTCCGGCCAGGGCGA
TAGCCTGCACGAGCACATTGCCAATCTGGCCGGCAGCCCCGCCATTAAGAAGGGCATCCTGCAGACAGTG
AAGGTGGTGGACGAGCTCGTGAAAGTGATGGGCCGGCACAAGCCCGAGAACATCGTGATCGAAATGGCCA
GAGAGAACCAGACCACCCAGAAGGGACAGAAGAACAGCCGCGAGAGAATGAAGCGGATCGAAGAGGGCAT
CAAAGAGCTGGGCAGCCAGATCCTGAAAGAACACCCCGTGGAAAACACCCAGCTGCAGAACGAGAAGCTG
TACCTGTACTACCTGCAGAATGGGCGGGATATGTACGTGGACCAGGAACTGGACATCAACCGGCTGTCCG
ACTACGATGTGGACCATATCGTGCCTCAGAGCTTTCTGAAGGACGACTCCATCGACAACAAGGTGCTGAC
CAGAAGCGACAAGAACCGGGGCAAGAGCGACAACGTGCCCTCCGAAGAGGTCGTGAAGAAGATGAAGAAC
TACTGGCGGCAGCTGCTGAACGCCAAGCTGATTACCCAGAGAAAGTTCGACAATCTGACCAAGGCCGAGA
GAGGCGGCCTGAGCGAACTGGATAAGGCCGGCTTCATCAAGAGACAGCTGGTGGAAACCCGGCAGATCAC
AAAGCACGTGGCACAGATCCTGGACTCCCGGATGAACACTAAGTACGACGAGAATGACAAGCTGATCCGG
GAAGTGAAAGTGATCACCCTGAAGTCCAAGCTGGTGTCCGATTTCCGGAAGGATTTCCAGTTTTACAAAG
TGCGCGAGATCAACAACTACCACCACGCCCACGACGCCTACCTGAACGCCGTCGTGGGAACCGCCCTGAT
CAAAAAGTACCCTAAGCTGGAAAGCGAGTTCGTGTACGGCGACTACAAGGTGTACGACGTGCGGAAGATG
ATCGCCAAGAGCGAGCAGGAAATCGGCAAGGCTACCGCCAAGTACTTCTTCTACAGCAACATCATGAACT
TTTTCAAGACCGAGATTACCCTGGCCAACGGCGAGATCCGGAAGCGGCCTCTGATCGAGACAAACGGCGA
AACCGGGGAGATCGTGTGGGATAAGGGCCGGGATTTTGCCACCGTGCGGAAAGTGCTGAGCATGCCCCAA
GTGAATATCGTGAAAAAGACCGAGGTGCAGACAGGCGGCTTCAGCAAAGAGTCTATCCTGCCCAAGAGGA
ACAGCGATAAGCTGATCGCCAGAAAGAAGGACTGGGACCCTAAGAAGTACGGCGGCTTCGACAGCCCCAC
CGTGGCCTATTCTGTGCTGGTGGTGGCCAAAGTGGAAAAGGGCAAGTCCAAGAAACTGAAGAGTGTGAAA
GAGCTGCTGGGGATCACCATCATGGAAAGAAGCAGCTTCGAGAAGAATCCCATCGACTTTCTGGAAGCCA
AGGGCTACAAAGAAGTGAAAAAGGACCTGATCATCAAGCTGCCTAAGTACTCCCTGTTCGAGCTGGAAAA
CGGCCGGAAGAGAATGCTGGCCTCTGCCGGCGAACTGCAGAAGGGAAACGAACTGGCCCTGCCCTCCAAA
TATGTGAACTTCCTGTACCTGGCCAGCCACTATGAGAAGCTGAAGGGCTCCCCCGAGGATAATGAGCAGA
AACAGCTGTTTGTGGAACAGCACAAGCACTACCTGGACGAGATCATCGAGCAGATCAGCGAGTTCTCCAA
GAGAGTGATCCTGGCCGACGCTAATCTGGACAAAGTGCTGTCCGCCTACAACAAGCACCGGGATAAGCCC
ATCAGAGAGCAGGCCGAGAATATCATCCACCTGTTTACCCTGACCAATCTGGGAGCCCCTGCCGCCTTCA
AGTACTTTGACACCACCATCGACCGGAAGAGGTACACCAGCACCAAAGAGGTGCTGGACGCCACCCTGAT
CCACCAGAGCATCACCGGCCTGTACGAGACACGGATCGACCTGTCTCAGCTGGGAGGCGACAAGCGTCCT
GCTGCTACTAAGAAAGCTGGTCAAGCTAAGAAAAAGAAAGCTAGCGGCAGCGGCGCCACCAACTTCAGCC
TGCTGAAGCAGGCCGGCGACGTGGAGGAGAACCCCGGCCCCATGACCGAGTACAAGCCCACGGTGCGCCT
CGCCACCCGCGACGACGTCCCCAGGGCCGTACGCACCCTCGCCGCCGCGTTCGCCGACTACCCCGCCACG
CGCCACACCGTCGATCCGGACCGCCACATCGAGCGGGTCACCGAGCTGCAAGAACTCTTCCTCACGCGCG
TCGGGCTCGACATCGGCAAGGTGTGGGTCGCGGACGACGGCGCGGCCGTGGCGGTCTGGACCACGCCGGA
GAGCGTCGAAGCGGGGGCGGTGTTCGCCGAGATCGGCCCGCGCATGGCCGAGTTGAGCGGTTCCCGGCTG
GCCGCGCAGCAACAGATGGAAGGCCTCCTGGCGCCGCACCGGCCCAAGGAGCCCGCGTGGTTCCTGGCCA
CCGTCGGAGTCTCGCCCGACCACCAGGGCAAGGGTCTGGGCAGCGCCGTCGTGCTCCCCGGAGTGGAGGC
GGCCGAGCGCGCCGGGGTGCCCGCCTTCCTGGAGACCTCCGCGCCCCGCAACCTCCCCTTCTACGAGCGG
CTCGGCTTCACCGTCACCGCCGACGTCGAGGTGCCCGAAGGACCGCGCACCTGGTGCATGACCCGCAAGC
CCGGTGCCTGAACGCGTTAAGTCGACAATCAACCTCTGGATTACAAAATTTGTGAAAGATTGACTGGTAT
TCTTAACTATGTTGCTCCTTTTACGCTATGTGGATACGCTGCTTTAATGCCTTTGTATCATGCTATTGCT
TCCCGTATGGCTTTCATTTTCTCCTCCTTGTATAAATCCTGGTTGCTGTCTCTTTATGAGGAGTTGTGGC
CCGTTGTCAGGCAACGTGGCGTGGTGTGCACTGTGTTTGCTGACGCAACCCCCACTGGTTGGGGCATTGC
CACCACCTGTCAGCTCCTTTCCGGGACTTTCGCTTTCCCCCTCCCTATTGCCACGGCGGAACTCATCGCC
GCCTGCCTTGCCCGCTGCTGGACAGGGGCTCGGCTGTTGGGCACTGACAATTCCGTGGTGTTGTCGGGGA
AATCATCGTCCTTTCCTTGGCTGCTCGCCTGTGTTGCCACCTGGATTCTGCGCGGGACGTCCTTCTGCTA
CGTCCCTTCGGCCCTCAATCCAGCGGACCTTCCTTCCCGCGGCCTGCTGCCGGCTCTGCGGCCTCTTCCG
CGTCTTCGCCTTCGCCCTCAGACGAGTCGGATCTCCCTTTGGGCCGCCTCCCCGCGTCGACTTTAAGACC
AATGACTTACAAGGCAGCTGTAGATCTTAGCCACTTTTTAAAAGAAAAGGGGGGACTGGAAGGGCTAATT
CACTCCCAACGAAGACAAGATCTGCTTTTTGCTTGTACTGGGTCTCTCTGGTTAGACCAGATCTGAGCCT
GGGAGCTCTCTGGCTAACTAGGGAACCCACTGCTTAAGCCTCAATAAAGCTTGCCTTGAGTGCTTCAAGT
AGTGTGTGCCCGTCTGTTGTGTGACTCTGGTAACTAGAGATCCCTCAGACCCTTTTAGTCAGTGTGGAAA
ATCTCTAGCAGTACGTATAGTAGTTCATGTCATCTTATTATTCAGTATTTATAACTTGCAAAGAAATGAA
TATCAGAGAGTGAGAGGAACTTGTTTATTGCAGCTTATAATGGTTACAAATAAAGCAATAGCATCACAAA
TTTCACAAATAAAGCATTTTTTTCACTGCATTCTAGTTGTGGTTTGTCCAAACTCATCAATGTATCTTAT
CATGTCTGGCTCTAGCTATCCCGCCCCTAACTCCGCCCATCCCGCCCCTAACTCCGCCCAGTTCCGCCCA
TTCTCCGCCCCATGGCTGACTAATTTTTTTTATTTATGCAGAGGCCGAGGCCGCCTCGGCCTCTGAGCTA
TTCCAGAAGTAGTGAGGAGGCTTTTTTGGAGGCCTAGGGACGTACCCAATTCGCCCTATAGTGAGTCGTA
TTACGCGCGCTCACTGGCCGTCGTTTTACAACGTCGTGACTGGGAAAACCCTGGCGTTACCCAACTTAAT
CGCCTTGCAGCACATCCCCCTTTCGCCAGCTGGCGTAATAGCGAAGAGGCCCGCACCGATCGCCCTTCCC
AACAGTTGCGCAGCCTGAATGGCGAATGGG
[124 nt withheld, positions 8921-9044]
C
[91 nt withheld, positions 9046-9136]
A
[49 nt withheld, positions 9138-9186]
CCTTTGACGTTGGAGTCCACGTTCTTT
[37 nt withheld, positions 9214-9250]
ACCCTATCTCGGTCTATTCTTTTGATTTATAAGGGATTTTGCCGATTTCGGCCTATTGGTTAAAAAATGA
GCTGATTTAACAAAAATTTAACGCGAATTTTAACAAAATATTAACGCTTACAATTTAGGTGGCACTTTTC
GGGGAAATGTGCGCGGAACCCCTATTTGTTTATTTTTCTAAATACATTCAAATATGTATCCGCTCATGAG
ACAATAACCCTGATAAATGCTTCAATAATATTGAAAAAGGAAGAGTATGAGTATTCAACATTTCCGTGTC
GCCCTTATTCCCTTTTTTGCGGCATTTTGCCTTCCTGTTTTTGCTCACCCAGAAACGCTGGTGAAAGTAA
AAGATGCTGAAGATCAGTTGGGTGCACGAGTGGGTTACATCGAACTGGATCTCAACAGCGGTAAGATCCT
TGAGAGTTTTCGCCCCGAAGAACGTTTTCCAATGATGAGCACTTTTAAAGTTCTGCTATGTGGCGCGGTA
TTATCCCGTATTGACGCCGGGCAAGAGCAACTCGGTCGCCGCATACACTATTCTCAGAATGACTTGGTTG
AGTACTCACCAGTCACAGAAAAGCATCTTACGGATGGCATGACAGTAAGAGAATTATGCAGTGCTGCCAT
AACCATGAGTGATAACACTGCGGCCAACTTACTTCTGACAACGATCGGAGGACCGAAGGAGCTAACCGCT
TTTTTGCACAACATGGGGGATCATGTAACTCGCCTTGATCGTTGGGAACCGGAGCTGAATGAAGCCATAC
CAAACGACGAGCGTGACACCACGATGCCTGTAGCAATGGCAACAACGTTGCGCAAACTATTAACTGGCGA
ACTACTTACTCTAGCTTCCCGGCAACAATTAATAGACTGGATGGAGGCGGATAAAGTTGCAGGACCACTT
CTGCGCTCGGCCCTTCCGGCTGGCTGGTTTATTGCTGATAAATCTGGAGCCGGTGAGCGTGGGTCTCGCG
GTATCATTGCAGCACTGGGGCCAGATGGTAAGCCCTCCCGTATCGTAGTTATCTACACGACGGGGAGTCA
GGCAACTATGGATGAACGAAATAGACAGATCGCTGAGATAGGTGCCTCACTGATTAAGCATTGGTAACTG
TCAGACCAAGTTTACTCATATATACTTTAGATTGATTTAAAACTTCATTTTTAATTTAAAAGGATCTAGG
TGAAGATCCTTTTTGATAATCTCATGACCAAAATCCCTTAACGTGAGTTTTCGTTCCACTGAGCGTCAGA
CCCCGTAGAAAAGATCAAAGGATCTTCTTGAGATCCTTTTTTTCTGCGCGTAATCTGCTGCTTGCAAACA
AAAAAACCACCGCTACCAGCGGTGGTTTGTTTGCCGGATCAAGAGCTACCAACTCTTTTTCCGAAGGTAA
CTGGCTTCAGCAGAGCGCAGATACCAAATACTGTTCTTCTAGTGTAGCCGTAGTTAGGCCACCACTTCAA
GAACTCTGTAGCACCGCCTACATACCTCGCTCTGCTAATCCTGTTACCAGTGGCTGCTGCCAGTGGCGAT
AAGTCGTGTCTTACCGGGTTGGACTCAAGACGATAGTTACCGGATAAGGCGCAGCGGTCGGGCTGAACGG
GGGGTTCGTGCACACAGCCCAGCTTGGAGCGAACGACCTACACCGAACTGAGATACCTACAGCGTGAGCT
ATGAGAAAGCGCCACGCTTCCCGAAGGGAGAAAGGCGGACAGGTATCCGGTAAGCGGCAGGGTCGGAACA
GGAGAGCGCACGAGGGAGCTTCCAGGGGGAAACGCCTGGTATCTTTATAGTCCTGTCGGGTTTCGCCACC
TCTGACTTGAGCGTCGATTTTTGTGATGCTCGTCAGGGGGGCGGAGCCTATGGAAAAACGCCAGCAACGC
GGCCTTTTTACGGTTCCTGGCCTTTTGCTGGCCTTTTGCTCACATGTTCTTTCCTGCGTTATCCCCTGAT
TCTGTGGATAACCGTATTACCGCCTTTGAGTGAGCTGATACCGCTCGCCGCAGCCGAACGACCGAGCGCA
GCGAGTCAGTGAGCGAGGAAGCGGAAGAGCGCCCAATACGCAAACCGCCTCTCCCCGCGCGTTGGCCGAT
TCATTAATGCAGCTGGCACGACAGGTTTCCCGACTGGAAAGCGGGCAGTGAGCGCAACGCAATTAATGTG
AGTTAGCTCACTCATTAGGCACCCCAGGCTTTACACTTTATGCTTCCGGCTCGTATGTTGTGTGGAATTG
TGAGCGGATAACAATTTCACACAGGAAACAGCTATGACCATGATTACGCCAAGCGCGCAATTAACCCTCA
CTAAAGGGAACAAAAGCTGGAGCTGCAAGC
Features (pLannotate 1.2.2; 29 found; start..end, strand, type, name):
      5..231     +  promoter       RSV promoter: Rous sarcoma virus enhancer/promoter
    232..412     +  LTR            5' LTR (truncated): truncated 5' long terminal repeat (LTR) from HIV-1
    459..584     +  misc_feature   HIV-1 Ψ: packaging signal of human immunodeficiency virus type 1
    568..931     +  CDS            HIV-1 gag (fragment): gag protein from human immunodeficiency virus 1; gag
   1077..1310    +  misc_feature   RRE: The Rev response element (RRE) of HIV-1 allows for Rev-dependent mRNA export from the nucleus to the cytoplasm.
   1687..1713    +  CDS            Rev (fragment): human immunodeficiency virus 1 (HIV-1) Rev protein; rev; enhances nuclear export of unspliced and incompletely spliced viral mRNAs
   1717..1957    +  promoter       U6 promoter: RNA polymerase III promoter for human U6 snRNA
   1987..2062    +  misc_RNA       gRNA scaffold: guide RNA scaffold for the Streptococcus pyogenes CRISPR/Cas9 system
   2110..2227    +  misc_feature   cPPT/CTS: central polypurine tract and central termination sequence of HIV-1
   2296..2507    +  promoter       EF-1α core promoter: core promoter for human elongation factor EF-1α
   2611..4212    +  CDS            Cas9(N): N-terminal portion of Streptococcus pyogenes Cas9 (Zetsche et al., 2015)
   4213..6711    +  CDS            Cas9(C): C-terminal portion of Streptococcus pyogenes Cas9 (Zetsche et al., 2015)
   6832..7431    +  CDS            PuroR (fragment): puromycin N-acetyltransferase; pac from Streptomyces; confers resistance to puromycin
   7447..8035    +  misc_feature   WPRE: woodchuck hepatitis virus posttranscriptional regulatory element
   8086..8105    +  misc_feature   cPPT/CTS (fragment): central polypurine tract and central termination sequence of HIV-1
   8107..8340    +  LTR            3' LTR (ΔU3): self-inactivating 3' long terminal repeat (LTR) from HIV-1
   8418..8539    +  polyA_signal   SV40 poly(A) signal: SV40 polyadenylation signal
   8579..8714    +  rep_origin     SV40 ori: SV40 origin of replication
   8735..8753    -  promoter       T7 promoter: promoter for bacteriophage T7 RNA polymerase
   8761..8916    +  CDS            lacZα (fragment): LacZα fragment of β-galactosidase; lacZ fragment
   8921..9349    +  rep_origin     f1 ori (sequence partly withheld): f1 bacteriophage origin of replication; arrow indicates direction of (+) strand synthesis
   9402..9506    +  promoter       AmpR promoter: bla
   9507..10367   +  CDS            AmpR: β-lactamase; bla; confers resistance to ampicillin, carbenicillin, and related antibiotics
  10538..11126   +  rep_origin     ori: high-copy-number ColE1/pMB1/pBR322/pUC origin of replication
  11309..11401   +  CDS            lacI (fragment): lac repressor; lacI; The lac repressor binds to the lac operator to inhibit transcription in E. coli. This inhibition can be relieved by adding lactose or isopropyl-β-D-thiogalactopyranoside (IPTG).
  11414..11435   +  protein_bind   CAP binding site: CAP binding activates transcription in the presence of cAMP. E. coli catabolite activator protein
  11450..11480   +  promoter       lac promoter: promoter for the E. coli lac operon
  11484..11506   +  protein_bind   lac operator (fragment): The lac repressor binds to the lac operator to inhibit transcription in E. coli. This inhibition can be relieved by adding lactose or isopropyl-β-D-thiogalactopyranoside (IPTG). lac repressor encoded by lacI
  11549..11567   +  promoter       T3 promoter: promoter for bacteriophage T3 RNA polymerase
