[The description below was written by a language model from this plasmid's Addgene catalogue record and pLannotate feature annotations shown in this document.]
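Description:
lentiCRISPR - CTRL sgRNA is an all-in-one lentiviral CRISPR plasmid of about 11.6 kb built on the lentiCRISPR v1 backbone, intended for mammalian cells and carrying a non-targeting control guide. In bacteria it is maintained through a high-copy ColE1/pUC-type origin and selected with ampicillin via the β-lactamase gene. The backbone also retains an f1 origin, an SV40 origin and poly(A) signal, and remnants of a lac/lacZα cloning region flanked by T7 and T3 promoters.

The transfer cassette has a third-generation-style layout. An RSV promoter drives a truncated HIV-1 5' LTR, followed by the Ψ packaging signal with a partial gag sequence, the Rev response element for Rev-dependent export of the genomic RNA, a cPPT/CTS element, and a self-inactivating ΔU3 3' LTR that silences LTR promoter activity after integration. Between the LTRs sit two expression units. A human U6 RNA polymerase III promoter transcribes the non-targeting spacer fused to the Streptococcus pyogenes gRNA scaffold. The short EF-1α core (EFS) promoter drives human codon-optimized S. pyogenes Cas9, which the table annotates as contiguous N- and C-terminal portions forming a single coding region, followed by puromycin N-acetyltransferase. Both proteins are expressed from this one promoter, although the element linking them is not annotated in the table. A WPRE downstream enhances transcript stability and expression.

Once packaged into virus and transduced, the construct allows puromycin selection of cells that stably express Cas9 with a guide designed not to target the genome. It therefore serves as a negative control alongside gene-targeting lentiCRISPR constructs in knockout experiments, consistent with its origin in a study of essential genes in the human genome.
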