Addgene plasmid #70662: lentiCRISPR - CTRL sgRNA
Purpose: Expresses human codon-optimized Cas9 protein and puromycin resistance from EFS promoter and a non-targeting sgRNA element from U6 promoter. Lentiviral backbone
Depositing lab: David Sabatini. Depositing organization: Whitehead Institute for Biomedical Research. Publication: Identification and characterization of essential genes in the human genome. Wang T, Birsoy K, Hughes NW, Krupczak KM, Post Y, Wei JJ, Lander ES, Sabatini DM. Science. 2015 Oct 15. pii: aac7041. 10.1126/science.aac7041 PubMed 26472758.
Backbone
  Vector backbone: lentiCRISPR v1
  Vector type: Mammalian Expression, Lentiviral, CRISPR
Growth in bacteria
  Bacterial resistance: Ampicillin, 100 μg/mL
  Growth temperature: 37°C
  Growth strain: NEB Stable
  Copy number: Unknown
Gene/Insert
  Gene/Insert name: non-targeting sgRNA
  gRNA/shRNA sequence: AACCTACGGGCTACGATACG
Terms and licenses: Academic/Nonprofit Terms; Industry Terms: Not Available to Industry
How to cite: lentiCRISPR - CTRL sgRNA was a gift from David Sabatini (Addgene plasmid # 70662 ; http://n2t.net/addgene:70662 ; RRID:Addgene_70662)
