>Addgene plasmid #70662 | lentiCRISPR - CTRL sgRNA | depositor partial sequence | sequence record 128430 | lentiCRISPR - CTRL sgRNA sequence 651 bps
ATACAAGGCTGTTAGAGAGATAATTAGAATTAATTTGACTGTAAACACAAAGATATTAGTACAAAATACG
TGACGTAGAAAGTAATAATTTCTTGGGTAGTTTGCAGTTTTAAAATTATGTTTTAAAATGGACTATCATA
TGCTTACCGTAACTTGAAAGTATTTCGATTTCTTGGCTTTATATATCTTGTGGAAAGGACGAAACACCGA
ACCTACGGGCTACGATACGTTTAAGAGCTATGCTGGAAACAGCATAGCAAGTTTAAATAAGGCTAGTCCG
TTATCAACTTGAAAAAGTGGCACCGAGTCGGTGCTTTTTTTGAATTCTAGATCTTGAGACAAATGGCAGT
ATTCATCCACAATTTTAAAAGAAAAGGGGGGATTGGGGGGTACAGTGCAGGGGAAAGAATAGTAGACATA
ATAGCAACAGACATACAAACTAAAGAATTACAAAAACAAATTACAAAAATTCAAAATTTTCGGGTTTATT
ACAGGGACAGCAGAGATCCACTTTGGCGCCGGCTCGAGTGGCTCCGGTGCCCGTCAGTGGGCAGAGCGCA
CATCGCCCACAGTCCCCGAGAAGTTGGGGGGAGGGGTCGGCAATTGAACCGGTGCCTAGAGAAGGTGGCG
CGGGGTAAACTGGGAAAGTGA
