>Addgene plasmid #70662 | lentiCRISPR - CTRL sgRNA | addgene partial sequence | sequence record 162507 | hU6-F 5'-GAGGGCCTATTTCCCATGATT-3'
CGATACAAGGCTGTTAGAGAGATAATTAGAATTAATTTGACTGTAAACACAAAGATATTAGTACAAAATA
CGTGACGTAGAAAGTAATAATTTCTTGGGTAGTTTGCAGTTTTAAAATTATGTTTTAAAATGGACTATCA
TATGCTTACCGTAACTTGAAAGTATTTCGATTTCTTGGCTTTATATATCTTGTGGAAAGGACGAAACACC
GAACCTACGGGCTACGATACGGTTTTAGAGCTAGAAATAGCAAGTTAAAATAAGGCTAGTCCGTTATCAA
CTTGAAAAAGTGGCACCGAGTCGGTGCTTTTTTGAATTCTAGATCTTGAGACAAATGGCAGTATTCATCC
ACAATTTTAAAAGAAAAGGGGGGATTGGGGGGTACAGTGCAGGGGAAAGAATAGTAGACATAATAGCAAC
AGACATACAAACTAAAGAATTACAAAAACAAATTACAAAAATTCAAAATTTTCGGGTTTATTACAGGGAC
AGCAGAGATCCACTTTGGCGCCGGCTCGAGTGGCTCCGGTGCCCGTCAGTGGGCAGAGCGCACATCGCCC
ACAGTCCCCGAGAAGTTGGGGGGAGGGGTCGGCAATTGAACCGGTGCCTAGAGAAGGTGGCGCGGGGTAA
ACTGGGAAAGTGATGTCGTGTACTGGCTCCGCCTTTTTCCCGAGGGTGGGGGAGAACCGTATATAAGTGC
AGTAGTCGCCGTGAACGTTCTTTTTCGCAACGGGTTTGCCGCCAGAACACAGGTGTCGTGACGCGGGATC
CGCCACCATGGATTACAAAGACGATGACGATAAGATGGCCCCAAAGAAGAAGCGGAAGGTCGGTATCCAC
GGAGTCCCAGCAGCCGACAAGAAGTACAGCATCGGCCTGGACATCGGCACCAACTCTGTGGGCTGGGCCG
TGATC
