>Addgene plasmid #70662 | lentiCRISPR - CTRL sgRNA | addgene partial sequence | sequence record 162508 | hEF1aprom-F 5'-AACTGGGAAAGTGATGTCGTG-3'
GTGGGGGAGAACCGTATATAAGTGCAGTAGTCGCCGTGAACGTTCTTTTTCGCAACGGGTTTGCCGCCAG
AACACAGGTGTCGTGACGCGGGATCCGCCACCATGGATTACAAAGACGATGACGATAAGATGGCCCCAAA
GAAGAAGCGGAAGGTCGGTATCCACGGAGTCCCAGCAGCCGACAAGAAGTACAGCATCGGCCTGGACATC
GGCACCAACTCTGTGGGCTGGGCCGTGATCACCGACGAGTACAAGGTGCCCAGCAAGAAATTCAAGGTGC
TGGGCAACACCGACCGGCACAGCATCAAGAAGAACCTGATCGGAGCCCTGCTGTTCGACAGCGGCGAAAC
AGCCGAGGCCACCCGGCTGAAGAGAACCGCCAGAAGAAGATACACCAGACGGAAGAACCGGATCTGCTAT
CTGCAAGAGATCTTCAGCAACGAGATGGCCAAGGTGGACGACAGCTTCTTCCACAGACTGGAAGAGTCCT
TCCTGGTGGAAGAGGATAAGAAGCACGAGCGGCACCCCATCTTCGGCAACATCGTGGACGAGGTGGCCTA
CCACGAGAAGTACCCCACCATCTACCACCTGAGAAAGAAACTGGTGGACAGCACCGACAAGGCCGACCTG
CGGCTGATCTATCTGGCCCTGGCCCACATGATCAAGTTCCGGGGCCACTTCCTGATCGAGGGCGACCTGA
ACCCCGACAACAGCGACGTGGACAAGCTGTTCATCCAGCTGGTGCAGACCTACAACCAGCTGTTCGAGGA
AAACCCCATCAACGCCAGCGGCGTGGACGCCAAGGCCATCCTGTCTGCCAGACTGAGCAAGAGCAGACGG
CTGGAAAATCTGATCGCCCAGCTGCCCGGCGAGAAGAAGAATGGCCTGTTCGGAAACCTGATTGCCCTGA
GCCTGGGCCTGACCCCCAACTTCAAGAGCAACTTCGACCTGGCCGAG
